Addgene plasmid #175582: pMSCV-dCasRx-ALKBH5-PURO
Purpose: Expresses dCasRx-ALKBH5 in mammalian cell
Depositing lab: Qi Xie. Depositing organization: Westlake University. Publication: Epitranscriptomic editing of the RNA N6-methyladenosine modification by dCasRx conjugated methyltransferase and demethylase. Xia Z, Tang M, Ma J, Zhang H, Gimple RC, Prager BC, Tang H, Sun C, Liu F, Lin P, Mei Y, Du R, Rich JN, Xie Q. Nucleic Acids Res. 2021 Jul 21;49(13):7361-7374. doi: 10.1093/nar/gkab517. PubMed 34181729.
Backbone
  Vector backbone: pMSCV
  Vector type: Mammalian Expression, Lentiviral, CRISPR
  Selectable markers: Puromycin
Growth in bacteria
  Bacterial resistance: Ampicillin, 100 μg/mL
  Growth temperature: 37°C
  Growth strain: NEB Stable
  Copy number: Unknown
Gene/Insert
  Gene/Insert name: dCasRx-ALKBH5 (alt name: NLS-dRfxCas13d-NLS-ALKBH5)
  Insert size (bp): 4668
  Mutation: RfxCas13d R239A/H244A/R858A/H863A
  Promoter: pMSCV
  Tag / fusion protein: FLAG-HA (C terminal on insert)
  Cloning method: Unknown
  Sequencing primers: 5′ CCCAAGAAGAAGAGAAAGGTGGAGG; 3′ GTGCCGCCGCATCTTCAC
Terms and licenses: Academic/Nonprofit Terms; Industry Terms: Not Available to Industry
How to cite: pMSCV-dCasRx-ALKBH5-PURO was a gift from Qi Xie (Addgene plasmid # 175582 ; http://n2t.net/addgene:175582 ; RRID:Addgene_175582)
