[The description below was written by a language model from this plasmid's Addgene catalogue record and pLannotate feature annotations shown in this document.]
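Description:
pMSCV-dCasRx-ALKBH5-PURO is a mammalian expression and CRISPR vector that delivers a catalytically dead RfxCas13d (dCasRx) fused to the human RNA demethylase ALKBH5. Although the backbone is catalogued as pMSCV, the feature table shows an HIV-1-based lentiviral transfer plasmid. An RSV promoter drives a truncated 5' LTR, followed by the Ψ packaging signal, a gag fragment, the RRE for Rev-dependent export and the cPPT/CTS. An MSCV LTR fragment sits in the 3' LTR region, next to a truncated HIV-1 LTR segment. In vectors of this design the MSCV U3 is copied to the 5' end during reverse transcription and drives the transgene from the integrated provirus, which would fit the "pMSCV" promoter listed. No separate internal promoter is annotated upstream of the insert. An SV40 poly(A) signal and SV40 origin follow the viral cassette. In bacteria the plasmid replicates from a high-copy ColE1/pUC-type origin and is selected with ampicillin (AmpR).

The insert is described as NLS-dRfxCas13d-NLS-ALKBH5 with a C-terminal FLAG-HA tag. The R239A/H244A/R858A/H863A substitutions inactivate the nuclease domains of Cas13d, so the protein should still bind guide-specified transcripts without cleaving them. The tethered ALKBH5 can then remove N6-methyladenosine at the targeted site. PuroR lies shortly downstream of the tags for puromycin selection of transduced cells. The element linking it to the fusion is not annotated. A WPRE follows to enhance expression. No guide RNA cassette appears in the feature table, so guides are presumably supplied separately. The construct is used for programmable, site-directed m6A demethylation (epitranscriptomic editing) in mammalian cells.
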