Features (pLannotate 1.2.2; 28 found; start..end, strand, type, name):
    146..372     +  promoter       RSV promoter: Rous sarcoma virus enhancer/promoter
    373..553     +  LTR            5' LTR (truncated): truncated 5' long terminal repeat (LTR) from HIV-1
    600..725     +  misc_feature   HIV-1 Ψ: packaging signal of human immunodeficiency virus type 1
    709..1047    +  CDS            HIV-1 gag (fragment): gag protein from human immunodeficiency virus 1; gag
   1218..1451    +  misc_feature   RRE: The Rev response element (RRE) of HIV-1 allows for Rev-dependent mRNA export from the nucleus to the cytoplasm.
   1828..1928    +  CDS            Rev (fragment): human immunodeficiency virus 1 (HIV-1) Rev protein; rev; enhances nuclear export of unspliced and incompletely spliced viral mRNAs
   1947..2063    +  misc_feature   cPPT/CTS: central polypurine tract and central termination sequence of HIV-1
   2126..5023    +  CDS            RfxCas13d: RNA-targeting Type VI CRISPR protein from Ruminococcus flavefaciens strain XPD3002 (Konermann et al., 2018)
   5090..6271    +  CDS            ALKBH5 (sequence withheld): ALKB5_HUMAN - Also known as ABH5, OFOXD1. Experimental evidence at protein level: Swiss-Prot protein existence level 1. Dioxygenase that demethylates RNA by oxidative demethylation: specifically demethylates N(6)-methyladenosine (m6A) RNA, the most prevalent internal modification of messenger RNA (mRNA) in higher eukaryotes (PubMed:23177736, PubMed:24489119, PubMed:24616105, PubMed:24778178). Can also demethylate N(6)-methyladenosine in single- stranded DNA (in vitro) (PubMed:24616105). Requires molecular oxygen, alpha-ketoglutarate and iron (PubMed:21264265, PubMed:23177736, PubMed:24489119,
   6272..6295    +  CDS            3xFLAG (fragment): three tandem FLAG® epitope tags
   6311..6337    +  CDS            3xHA (fragment): three tandem HA epitope tags
   6401..7000    +  CDS            PuroR: puromycin N-acetyltransferase; pac from Streptomyces alboniger; confers resistance to puromycin
   7013..7601    +  misc_feature   WPRE: woodchuck hepatitis virus posttranscriptional regulatory element
   7596..7700    +  CDS            nef (fragment): NEF_SIVS4 - Experimental evidence at protein level: Swiss-Prot protein existence level 1. Interferes with TCR signaling from the cell membrane. Interacts with CD247/TCRZ (TCR zeta chain) and exert potent down- regulation of cell surface TCR/CD3 complexes. From Simian immunodeficiency virus (isolate F236/smH4) (SIV-sm) (Simian immunodeficiency virus sooty mangabey monkey).
   7713..8127    +  LTR            3' LTR (fragment): 3' long terminal repeat from murine embryonic stem cell virus
   8150..8330    +  LTR            5' LTR (truncated): truncated 5' long terminal repeat (LTR) from HIV-1
   8402..8523    +  polyA_signal   SV40 poly(A) signal: SV40 polyadenylation signal
   8563..8698    +  rep_origin     SV40 ori: SV40 origin of replication
   8753..8775    -  protein_bind   lac operator (fragment): The lac repressor binds to the lac operator to inhibit transcription in E. coli. This inhibition can be relieved by adding lactose or isopropyl-β-D-thiogalactopyranoside (IPTG). lac repressor encoded by lacI
   8779..8809    -  promoter       lac promoter: promoter for the E. coli lac operon
   8824..8845    -  protein_bind   CAP binding site: CAP binding activates transcription in the presence of cAMP. E. coli catabolite activator protein
   8858..8950    -  CDS            lacI (fragment): lac repressor; lacI; The lac repressor binds to the lac operator to inhibit transcription in E. coli. This inhibition can be relieved by adding lactose or isopropyl-β-D-thiogalactopyranoside (IPTG).
   9133..9721    -  rep_origin     ori: high-copy-number ColE1/pMB1/pBR322/pUC origin of replication
   9892..10752   -  CDS            AmpR: β-lactamase; bla; confers resistance to ampicillin, carbenicillin, and related antibiotics
  10753..10857   -  promoter       AmpR promoter: bla
  10952..10987   +  CDS            rop (fragment): Rop protein, which maintains plasmids at low copy number; rop
  11089..11188   +  misc_feature   bom (fragment): basis of mobility region from pBR322
  11194..132     -  CDS            lacZα (fragment) (across the origin): LacZα fragment of β-galactosidase; lacZ fragment
>Addgene plasmid #175582 | pMSCV-dCasRx-ALKBH5-PURO | addgene full sequence | sequence record 347145 | Addgene NGS Result
GTTGGGAAGGGCGATCGGTGCGGGCCTCTTCGCTATTACGCCAGCTGGCGAAAGGGGGATGTGCTGCAAG
GCGATTAAGTTGGGTAACGCCAGGGTTTTCCCAGTCACGACGTTGTAAAACGACGGCCAGTGCCAAGCTG
ACGCGTGTAGTCTTATGCAATACTCTTGTAGTCTTGCAACATGGTAACGATGAGTTAGCAACATGCCTTA
CAAGGAGAGAAAAAGCACCGTGCATGCCGATTGGTGGAAGTAAGGTGGTACGATCGTGCCTTATTAGGAA
GGCAACAGACGGGTCTGACATGGATTGGACGAACCACTGAATTGCCGCATTGCAGAGATATTGTATTTAA
GTGCCTAGCTCGATACATAAACGGGTCTCTCTGGTTAGACCAGATCTGAGCCTGGGAGCTCTCTGGCTAA
CTAGGGAACCCACTGCTTAAGCCTCAATAAAGCTTGCCTTGAGTGCTTCAAGTAGTGTGTGCCCGTCTGT
TGTGTGACTCTGGTAACTAGAGATCCCTCAGACCCTTTTAGTCAGTGTGGAAAATCTCTAGCAGTGGCGC
CCGAACAGGGACTTGAAAGCGAAAGGGAAACCAGAGGAGCTCTCTCGACGCAGGACTCGGCTTGCTGAAG
CGCGCACGGCAAGAGGCGAGGGGCGGCGACTGGTGAGTACGCCAAAAATTTTGACTAGCGGAGGCTAGAA
GGAGAGAGATGGGTGCGAGAGCGTCAGTATTAAGCGGGGGAGAATTAGATCGCGATGGGAAAAAATTCGG
TTAAGGCCAGGGGGAAAGAAAAAATATAAATTAAAACATATAGTATGGGCAAGCAGGGAGCTAGAACGAT
TCGCAGTTAATCCTGGCCTGTTAGAAACATCAGAAGGCTGTAGACAAATACTGGGACAGCTACAACCATC
CCTTCAGACAGGATCAGAAGAACTTAGATCATTATATAATACAGTAGCAACCCTCTATTGTGTGCATCAA
AGGATAGAGATAAAAGACACCAAGGAAGCTTTAGACAAGATAGAGGAAGAGCAAAACAAAAGTAAGACCA
CCGCACAGCAAGCGGCCACTGATCTTCAGACCTGGAGGAGGAGATATGAGGGACAATTGGAGAAGTGAAT
TATATAAATATAAAGTAGTAAAAATTGAACCATTAGGAGTAGCACCCACCAAGGCAAAGAGAAGAGTGGT
GCAGAGAGAAAAAAGAGCAGTGGGAATAGGAGCTTTGTTCCTTGGGTTCTTGGGAGCAGCAGGAAGCACT
ATGGGCGCAGCGTCAATGACGCTGACGGTACAGGCCAGACAATTATTGTCTGGTATAGTGCAGCAGCAGA
ACAATTTGCTGAGGGCTATTGAGGCGCAACAGCATCTGTTGCAACTCACAGTCTGGGGCATCAAGCAGCT
CCAGGCAAGAATCCTGGCTGTGGAAAGATACCTAAAGGATCAACAGCTCCTGGGGATTTGGGGTTGCTCT
GGAAAACTCATTTGCACCACTGCTGTGCCTTGGAATGCTAGTTGGAGTAATAAATCTCTGGAACAGATTT
GGAATCACACGACCTGGATGGAGTGGGACAGAGAAATTAACAATTACACAAGCTTAATACACTCCTTAAT
TGAAGAATCGCAAAACCAGCAAGAAAAGAATGAACAAGAATTATTGGAATTAGATAAATGGGCAAGTTTG
TGGAATTGGTTTAACATAACAAATTGGCTGTGGTATATAAAATTATTCATAATGATAGTAGGAGGCTTGG
TAGGTTTAAGAATAGTTTTTGCTGTACTTTCTATAGTGAATAGAGTTAGGCAGGGATATTCACCATTATC
GTTTCAGACCCACCTCCCAACCCCGAGGGGACCCGACAGGCCCGAAGGAATAGAAGAAGAAGGTGGAGAG
AGAGACAGAGACAGATCCATTCGATTAGTGAACGGATCTCGACGGTATCGGTTAACTTTTAAAAGAAAAG
GGGGGATTGGGGGGTACAGTGCAGGGGAAAGAATAGTAGACATAATAGCAACAGACATACAAACTAAAGA
ATTACAAAAACAAATTACAAAATTCAAAATTTTATCGATACTAGAGCTAGAGCTAGCGCATGAGCCCCAA
GAAGAAGAGAAAGGTGGAGGCCAGCATCGAAAAAAAAAAGTCCTTCGCCAAGGGCATGGGCGTGAAGTCC
ACACTCGTGTCCGGCTCCAAAGTGTACATGACAACCTTCGCCGAAGGCAGCGACGCCAGGCTGGAAAAGA
TCGTGGAGGGCGACAGCATCAGGAGCGTGAATGAGGGCGAGGCCTTCAGCGCTGAAATGGCCGATAAAAA
CGCCGGCTATAAGATCGGCAACGCCAAATTCAGCCATCCTAAGGGCTACGCCGTGGTGGCTAACAACCCT
CTGTATACAGGACCCGTCCAGCAGGATATGCTCGGCCTGAAGGAAACTCTGGAAAAGAGGTACTTCGGCG
AGAGCGCTGATGGCAATGACAATATTTGTATCCAGGTGATCCATAACATCCTGGACATTGAAAAAATCCT
CGCCGAATACATTACCAACGCCGCCTACGCCGTCAACAATATCTCCGGCCTGGATAAGGACATTATTGGA
TTCGGCAAGTTCTCCACAGTGTATACCTACGACGAATTCAAAGACCCCGAGCACCATAGGGCCGCTTTCA
ACAATAACGATAAGCTCATCAACGCCATCAAGGCCCAGTATGACGAGTTCGACAACTTCCTCGATAACCC
CAGACTCGGCTATTTCGGCCAGGCCTTTTTCAGCAAGGAGGGCAGAAATTACATCATCAATTACGGCAAC
GAATGCTATGACATTCTGGCCCTCCTGAGCGGACTGGCGCACTGGGTGGTCGCTAACAACGAAGAAGAGT
CCAGGATCTCCAGGACCTGGCTCTACAACCTCGATAAGAACCTCGACAACGAATACATCTCCACCCTCAA
CTACCTCTACGACAGGATCACCAATGAGCTGACCAACTCCTTCTCCAAGAACTCCGCCGCCAACGTGAAC
TATATTGCCGAAACTCTGGGAATCAACCCTGCCGAATTCGCCGAACAATATTTCAGATTCAGCATTATGA
AAGAGCAGAAAAACCTCGGATTCAATATCACCAAGCTCAGGGAAGTGATGCTGGACAGGAAGGATATGTC
CGAGATCAGGAAAAATCATAAGGTGTTCGACTCCATCAGGACCAAGGTCTACACCATGATGGACTTTGTG
ATTTATAGGTATTACATCGAAGAGGATGCCAAGGTGGCTGCCGCCAATAAGTCCCTCCCCGATAATGAGA
AGTCCCTGAGCGAGAAGGATATCTTTGTGATTAACCTGAGGGGCTCCTTCAACGACGACCAGAAGGATGC
CCTCTACTACGATGAAGCTAATAGAATTTGGAGAAAGCTCGAAAATATCATGCACAACATCAAGGAATTT
AGGGGAAACAAGACAAGAGAGTATAAGAAGAAGGACGCCCCTAGACTGCCCAGAATCCTGCCCGCTGGCC
GTGATGTTTCCGCCTTCAGCAAACTCATGTATGCCCTGACCATGTTCCTGGATGGCAAGGAGATCAACGA
CCTCCTGACCACCCTGATTAATAAATTCGATAACATCCAGAGCTTCCTGAAGGTGATGCCTCTCATCGGA
GTCAACGCTAAGTTCGTGGAGGAATACGCCTTTTTCAAAGACTCCGCCAAGATCGCCGATGAGCTGAGGC
TGATCAAGTCCTTCGCTAGAATGGGAGAACCTATTGCCGATGCCAGGAGGGCCATGTATATCGACGCCAT
CCGTATTTTAGGAACCAACCTGTCCTATGATGAGCTCAAGGCCCTCGCCGACACCTTTTCCCTGGACGAG
AACGGAAACAAGCTCAAGAAAGGCAAGCACGGCATGAGAAATTTCATTATTAATAACGTGATCAGCAATA
AAAGGTTCCACTACCTGATCAGATACGGTGATCCTGCCCACCTCCATGAGATCGCCAAAAACGAGGCCGT
GGTGAAGTTCGTGCTCGGCAGGATCGCTGACATCCAGAAAAAACAGGGCCAGAACGGCAAGAACCAGATC
GACAGGTACTACGAAACTTGTATCGGAAAGGATAAGGGCAAGAGCGTGAGCGAAAAGGTGGACGCTCTCA
CAAAGATCATCACCGGAATGAACTACGACCAATTCGACAAGAAAAGGAGCGTCATTGAGGACACCGGCAG
GGAAAACGCCGAGAGGGAGAAGTTTAAAAAGATCATCAGCCTGTACCTCACCGTGATCTACCACATCCTC
AAGAATATTGTCAATATCAACGCCAGGTACGTCATCGGATTCCATTGCGTCGAGCGTGATGCTCAACTGT
ACAAGGAGAAAGGCTACGACATCAATCTCAAGAAACTGGAAGAGAAGGGATTCAGCTCCGTCACCAAGCT
CTGCGCTGGCATTGATGAAACTGCCCCCGATAAGAGAAAGGACGTGGAAAAGGAGATGGCTGAAAGAGCC
AAGGAGAGCATTGACAGCCTCGAGAGCGCCAACCCCAAGCTGTATGCCAATTACATCAAATACAGCGACG
AGAAGAAAGCCGAGGAGTTCACCAGGCAGATTAACAGGGAGAAGGCCAAAACCGCCCTGAACGCCTACCT
GAGGAACACCAAGTGGAATGTGATCATCAGGGAGGACCTCCTGAGAATTGACAACAAGACATGTACCCTG
TTCGCAAACAAGGCCGTCGCCCTGGAAGTGGCCAGGTATGTCCACGCCTATATCAACGACATTGCCGAGG
TCAATTCCTACTTCCAACTGTACCATTACATCATGCAGAGAATTATCATGAATGAGAGGTACGAGAAAAG
CAGCGGAAAGGTGTCCGAGTACTTCGACGCTGTGAATGACGAGAAGAAGTACAACGATAGGCTCCTGAAA
CTGCTGTGTGTGCCTTTCGGCTACTGTATCCCCAGGTTTAAGAACCTGAGCATCGAGGCCCTGTTCGATA
GGAACGAGGCCGCCAAGTTCGACAAGGAGAAAAAGAAGGTGTCCGGCAATTCCGGATCCGGAAAGCGACC
TGCCGCCACAAAGAAGGCTGGACAGGCTAAGAAGAAGAAAGGTAGTTCC
[1182 nt withheld, positions 5090-6271]
GACTACAAAGACGATGACGATAAAGGGGGCGGTGGAGGTTACCCATACGATGTTCCAGATTACGCTGCTG
AGGGCAGAGGAAGTCTTCTAACATGCGGTGACGTGGAGGAGAATCCCGGCCCTTCCGGGATGACCGAGTA
CAAGCCCACGGTGCGCCTCGCCACCCGCGACGACGTCCCCAGGGCCGTACGCACCCTCGCCGCCGCGTTC
GCCGACTACCCCGCCACGCGCCACACCGTCGATCCGGACCGCCACATCGAGCGGGTCACCGAGCTGCAAG
AACTCTTCCTCACGCGCGTCGGGCTCGACATCGGCAAGGTGTGGGTCGCGGACGACGGCGCCGCGGTGGC
GGTCTGGACCACGCCGGAGAGCGTCGAAGCGGGGGCGGTGTTCGCCGAGATCGGCCCGCGCATGGCCGAG
TTGAGCGGTTCCCGGCTGGCCGCGCAGCAACAGATGGAAGGCCTCCTGGCGCCGCACCGGCCCAAGGAGC
CCGCGTGGTTCCTGGCCACCGTCGGCGTCTCGCCCGACCACCAGGGCAAGGGTCTGGGCAGCGCCGTCGT
GCTCCCCGGAGTGGAGGCGGCCGAGCGCGCCGGGGTGCCCGCCTTCCTGGAGACCTCCGCGCCCCGCAAC
CTCCCCTTCTACGAGCGGCTCGGCTTCACCGTCACCGCCGACGTCGAGGTGCCCGAAGGACCGCGCACCT
GGTGCATGACCCGCAAGCCCGGTGCCTGAATCTAGGTCGACAATCAACCTCTGGATTACAAAATTTGTGA
AAGATTGACTGGTATTCTTAACTATGTTGCTCCTTTTACGCTATGTGGATACGCTGCTTTAATGCCTTTG
TATCATGCTATTGCTTCCCGTATGGCTTTCATTTTCTCCTCCTTGTATAAATCCTGGTTGCTGTCTCTTT
ATGAGGAGTTGTGGCCCGTTGTCAGGCAACGTGGCGTGGTGTGCACTGTGTTTGCTGACGCAACCCCCAC
TGGTTGGGGCATTGCCACCACCTGTCAGCTCCTTTCCGGGACTTTCGCTTTCCCCCTCCCTATTGCCACG
GCGGAACTCATCGCCGCCTGCCTTGCCCGCTGCTGGACAGGGGCTCGGCTGTTGGGCACTGACAATTCCG
TGGTGTTGTCGGGGAAATCATCGTCCTTTCCTTGGCTGCTCGCCTGTGTTGCCACCTGGATTCTGCGCGG
GACGTCCTTCTGCTACGTCCCTTCGGCCCTCAATCCAGCGGACCTTCCTTCCCGCGGCCTGCTGCCGGCT
CTGCGGCCTCTTCCGCGTCTTCGCCTTCGCCCTCAGACGAGTCGGATCTCCCTTTGGGCCGCCTCCCCGC
CTGGTACCTTTAAGACCAATGACTTACAAGGCAGCTGTAGATCTTAGCCACTTTTTAAAAGAAAAGGGGG
GACTGGAAGGGCTAATTCACTCCCAACGATGTCAAGAATTGTGAAAGACCCCACCTGTAGGTTTGGCAAG
TTAGCTTAAGTAACGCCATTTTGCAAGGCATGGAAAATACATAACTGAGAATAGAGAAGTTCAGATCAAG
GTTAGGAACAGAGAGACAGCAGAATATGGGCCAAACAGGATATCTGTGGTAAGCAGTTCCTGCCCCGGCT
CAGGGCCAAGAACAGATGGTCCCCAGATGCGGTCCCGCCCTCAGCAGTTTCTAGCGAACCATCAGATGTT
TCCAGGGTGCCCCAAGGACCTGAAATGACCCTGTGCCTTATTTGAACTAACCAATCAGTTTGCTTCTTGC
TTCTGTTTGTGTGCTTCTGCTCCCTGAGCTCAATAAAAGAGCCCACAACCCCTCACTTGGTGGGCCAGTC
CTCTGATAGACTGTGTCCCCTGGATACCCGTATATCGATTCTGCTTTTTGCTTCTACTGGGTCTCTCTGG
TTAGACCAGATCTGAGCCTGGGAGCTCTCTGGCTAACTAGGGAACCCACTGCTTAAGCCTCAATAAAGCT
TGCCTTGAGTGCTTCAAGTAGTGTGTGCCCGTCTGTTGTGTGACTCTGGTAACTAGAGATCCCTCAGACC
CTTTCAGTCAGTGTGGAAAATCTCTAGCAGTAGTAGTTCATGTCATCTTATTATTCAGTATTTATAACTT
GCAAAGAAATGAATATCAGAGAGTGAGAGGAACTTGTTTATTGCAGCTTATAATGGTTACAAATAAAGCA
ATAGCATCACAAATTTCACAAATAAAGCATTTTTTTCACTGCATTCTAGTTGTGGTTTGTCCAAACTCAT
CAATGTATCTTATCATGTCTGGCTCTAGCTATCCCGCCCCTAACTCCGCCCATCCCGCCCCTAACTCCGC
CCAGTTCCGCCCATTCTCCGCCCCATGGCTGACTAATTTTTTTTATTTATGCAGAGGCCGAGGCCGCCTC
GGCCTCTGAGCTATTCCAGAAGTAGTGAGGAGGCTTTTTTGGAGGCCTAGACTTTTGCAGAGACCAAATT
CGTAATCATGTCATAGCTGTTTCCTGTGTGAAATTGTTATCCGCTCACAATTCCACACAACATACGAGCC
GGAAGCATAAAGTGTAAAGCCTGGGGTGCCTAATGAGTGAGCTAACTCACATTAATTGCGTTGCGCTCAC
TGCCCGCTTTCCAGTCGGGAAACCTGTCGTGCCAGCTGCATTAATGAATCGGCCAACGCGCGGGGAGAGG
CGGTTTGCGTATTGGGCGCTCTTCCGCTTCCTCGCTCACTGACTCGCTGCGCTCGGTCGTTCGGCTGCGG
CGAGCGGTATCAGCTCACTCAAAGGCGGTAATACGGTTATCCACAGAATCAGGGGATAACGCAGGAAAGA
ACATGTGAGCAAAAGGCCAGCAAAAGGCCAGGAACCGTAAAAAGGCCGCGTTGCTGGCGTTTTTCCATAG
GCTCCGCCCCCCTGACGAGCATCACAAAAATCGACGCTCAAGTCAGAGGTGGCGAAACCCGACAGGACTA
TAAAGATACCAGGCGTTTCCCCCTGGAAGCTCCCTCGTGCGCTCTCCTGTTCCGACCCTGCCGCTTACCG
GATACCTGTCCGCCTTTCTCCCTTCGGGAAGCGTGGCGCTTTCTCATAGCTCACGCTGTAGGTATCTCAG
TTCGGTGTAGGTCGTTCGCTCCAAGCTGGGCTGTGTGCACGAACCCCCCGTTCAGCCCGACCGCTGCGCC
TTATCCGGTAACTATCGTCTTGAGTCCAACCCGGTAAGACACGACTTATCGCCACTGGCAGCAGCCACTG
GTAACAGGATTAGCAGAGCGAGGTATGTAGGCGGTGCTACAGAGTTCTTGAAGTGGTGGCCTAACTACGG
CTACACTAGAAGAACAGTATTTGGTATCTGCGCTCTGCTGAAGCCAGTTACCTTCGGAAAAAGAGTTGGT
AGCTCTTGATCCGGCAAACAAACCACCGCTGGTAGCGGTGGTTTTTTTGTTTGCAAGCAGCAGATTACGC
GCAGAAAAAAAGGATCTCAAGAAGATCCTTTGATCTTTTCTACGGGGTCTGACGCTCAGTGGAACGAAAA
CTCACGTTAAGGGATTTTGGTCATGAGATTATCAAAAAGGATCTTCACCTAGATCCTTTTAAATTAAAAA
TGAAGTTTTAAATCAATCTAAAGTATATATGAGTAAACTTGGTCTGACAGTTACCAATGCTTAATCAGTG
AGGCACCTATCTCAGCGATCTGTCTATTTCGTTCATCCATAGTTGCCTGACTCCCCGTCGTGTAGATAAC
TACGATACGGGAGGGCTTACCATCTGGCCCCAGTGCTGCAATGATACCGCGAGACCCACGCTCACCGGCT
CCAGATTTATCAGCAATAAACCAGCCAGCCGGAAGGGCCGAGCGCAGAAGTGGTCCTGCAACTTTATCCG
CCTCCATCCAGTCTATTAATTGTTGCCGGGAAGCTAGAGTAAGTAGTTCGCCAGTTAATAGTTTGCGCAA
CGTTGTTGCCATTGCTACAGGCATCGTGGTGTCACGCTCGTCGTTTGGTATGGCTTCATTCAGCTCCGGT
TCCCAACGATCAAGGCGAGTTACATGATCCCCCATGTTGTGCAAAAAAGCGGTTAGCTCCTTCGGTCCTC
CGATCGTTGTCAGAAGTAAGTTGGCCGCAGTGTTATCACTCATGGTTATGGCAGCACTGCATAATTCTCT
TACTGTCATGCCATCCGTAAGATGCTTTTCTGTGACTGGTGAGTACTCAACCAAGTCATTCTGAGAATAG
TGTATGCGGCGACCGAGTTGCTCTTGCCCGGCGTCAATACGGGATAATACCGCGCCACATAGCAGAACTT
TAAAAGTGCTCATCATTGGAAAACGTTCTTCGGGGCGAAAACTCTCAAGGATCTTACCGCTGTTGAGATC
CAGTTCGATGTAACCCACTCGTGCACCCAACTGATCTTCAGCATCTTTTACTTTCACCAGCGTTTCTGGG
TGAGCAAAAACAGGAAGGCAAAATGCCGCAAAAAAGGGAATAAGGGCGACACGGAAATGTTGAATACTCA
TACTCTTCCTTTTTCAATATTATTGAAGCATTTATCAGGGTTATTGTCTCATGAGCGGATACATATTTGA
ATGTATTTAGAAAAATAAACAAATAGGGGTTCCGCGCACATTTCCCCGAAAAGTGCCACCTGACGTCTAA
GAAACCATTATTATCATGTCATTAACCTATAAAAATAGGCGTATCACGAGGCCCTTTCGTCTCGCGCGTT
TCGGTGATGACGGTGAAAACCTCTGACACATGCAGCTCCCGGAGACGGTCACAGCTTGTCTGTAAGCGGA
TGCCGGGAGCAGACAAGCCCGTCAGGGCGCGTCAGCGGGTGTTGGCGGGTGTCGGGGCTGGCTTAACTAT
GCGGCATCAGAGCAGATTGTACTGAGAGTGCACCATATGCGGTGTGAAATACCGCACAGATGCGTAAGGA
GAAAATACCGCATCAGGCGCCATTCGCCATTCAGGCTGCGCAACT
